Addgene plasmid #244211: SM273_EF1A-dHyperLbCas12a-VPR-T2A-BlastR
Purpose: Mammalian expression of dHyperLbCas12a-VPR with Blasticidin resistance selectable marker
Depositing lab: Tim Reddy. Depositing organization: Duke University. Publication: dHyperCas12a enables multiplexed CRISPRi screens. Melore SM, McRoberts Amador CD, Hamilton MC, Gersbach CA, Reddy TE. Nat Commun. 2026 Feb 12. doi: 10.1038/s41467-026-69090-z. PubMed 41673027.
Backbone
  Vector backbone: pFUGW
  Vector type: Mammalian Expression, Lentiviral, CRISPR
Growth in bacteria
  Bacterial resistance: Ampicillin, 100 μg/mL
  Growth temperature: 30°C
  Growth strain: NEB Stable
  Copy number: High Copy
Gene/Insert
  Gene/Insert name: dHyperLbCas12a-VPR
  Species: Synthetic
  Mutation: dHyperLbCas12a: D156R, D235R, E292R, E350R, and D832A
  Cloning method: Gibson Cloning
Terms and licenses: Academic/Nonprofit Terms; Industry Terms: Not Available to Industry
Depositor comments: Please visit https://doi.org/10.1101/2024.07.08.602263 for bioRxiv preprint.
How to cite: SM273_EF1A-dHyperLbCas12a-VPR-T2A-BlastR was a gift from Tim Reddy (Addgene plasmid # 244211 ; http://n2t.net/addgene:244211 ; RRID:Addgene_244211)
