[The description below was written by a language model from this plasmid's Addgene catalogue record and pLannotate feature annotations shown in this document.]
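Description:
SM273_EF1A-dHyperLbCas12a-VPR-T2A-BlastR is a 15 kb lentiviral transfer plasmid built on the pFUGW backbone for delivering a CRISPR activation effector to mammalian cells. It is maintained in E. coli through a high-copy ColE1/pUC-type origin with ampicillin selection (AmpR); an f1 origin is also annotated. The viral portion has the usual third-generation layout. A CMV enhancer/promoter drives a truncated HIV-1 5' LTR, followed by the Ψ packaging signal with a gag fragment, the RRE for Rev-dependent export of the genomic RNA, and the cPPT/CTS. The downstream end carries a WPRE to boost transcript expression, a second truncated LTR and a bGH polyadenylation signal. Outside the LTRs, the backbone retains an SV40/EM7-driven BleoR (Zeocin resistance) cassette, which would not be packaged into virus.

The payload is a single EF-1α promoter-driven open reading frame. It encodes a synthetic LbCas12a (LbCpf1, from Lachnospiraceae bacterium ND2006) carrying the substitutions D156R, D235R, E292R and E350R, plus D832A. By general knowledge, the first four are activity-enhancing "hyper" changes and D832A inactivates the nuclease, consistent with the "d" prefix. This DNA-binding protein is fused to the VPR tripartite activator; the p65 (RELA) fragment and the Epstein-Barr virus Rta activation domain are annotated, while the VP64 portion is not separately called in the feature table. According to the construct name, a T2A self-cleaving peptide links the fusion to blasticidin S deaminase, so transduced cells expressing the effector can be selected with blasticidin. No crRNA expression cassette is annotated, so guide arrays would have to be supplied separately. The plasmid comes from work on multiplexed dHyperCas12a screening and is suited to making stable cell lines for crRNA-directed gene activation.
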