Features (pLannotate 1.2.2; 33 found; start..end, strand, type, name):
     31..83      -  misc_feature   bom (fragment): basis of mobility region from pBR322
    238..617     +  enhancer       CMV enhancer: human cytomegalovirus immediate early enhancer
    618..817     +  promoter       CMV promoter: human cytomegalovirus (CMV) immediate early promoter
    835..1015    +  LTR            5' LTR (truncated): truncated 5' long terminal repeat (LTR) from HIV-1
   1062..1187    +  misc_feature   HIV-1 Ψ: packaging signal of human immunodeficiency virus type 1
   1171..1534    +  CDS            HIV-1 gag (fragment): gag protein from human immunodeficiency virus 1; gag
   1680..1913    +  misc_feature   RRE: The Rev response element (RRE) of HIV-1 allows for Rev-dependent mRNA export from the nucleus to the cytoplasm.
   2290..2390    +  CDS            Rev (fragment): human immunodeficiency virus 1 (HIV-1) Rev protein; rev; enhances nuclear export of unspliced and incompletely spliced viral mRNAs
   2440..2557    +  misc_feature   cPPT/CTS: central polypurine tract and central termination sequence of HIV-1
   2630..3808    +  promoter       EF-1α promoter: strong constitutive promoter for human elongation factor EF-1α
   3824..7507    +  CDS            LbCpf1: CRISPR-associated protein from Lachnospiraceae bacterium ND2006 (Zetsche et al., 2015)
   7856..8635    +  CDS            RELA (fragment): TF65_HUMAN - Also known as NFKB3. Experimental evidence at protein level: Swiss-Prot protein existence level 1. NF-kappa-B is a pleiotropic transcription factor present in almost all cell types and is the endpoint of a series of signal transduction events that are initiated by a vast array of stimuli related to many biological processes such as inflammation, immunity, differentiation, cell growth, tumorigenesis and apoptosis. NF-kappa-B is a homo- or heterodimeric complex formed by the Rel-like domain- containing proteins RELA/p65, RELB, NFKB1/p105, NFKB1/p50, REL and NFKB2/p52. The heterodime
   8654..9223    +  CDS            Rta AD: transcriptional activation domain from the human herpesvirus 4 (Epstein-Barr virus) replication and transcription activator Rta/BRLF1 (Hardwick et al., 1992; Chavez et al., 2015)
   9290..9685    +  CDS            BSD: blasticidin S deaminase; Aspergillus terreus BSD; confers resistance to blasticidin
   9695..9719    +  misc_feature   MCS (fragment): pBluescript multiple cloning site
   9719..10307   +  misc_feature   WPRE: woodchuck hepatitis virus posttranscriptional regulatory element
  10244..10825   +  CDS            nef (fragment): NEF_HV1H2 - Experimental evidence at protein level: Swiss-Prot protein existence level 1. Extracellular Nef protein targets CD4(+) T-lymphocytes for apoptosis by interacting with CXCR4 surface receptors. From Human immunodeficiency virus type 1 group M subtype B (isolate HXB2) (HIV-1).
  10832..11012   +  LTR            5' LTR (truncated): truncated 5' long terminal repeat (LTR) from HIV-1
  11044..11268   +  polyA_signal   bGH poly(A) signal: bovine growth hormone polyadenylation signal
  11272..11293   +  promoter       SV40 promoter (fragment): SV40 enhancer and early promoter
  11314..11742   +  rep_origin     f1 ori (sequence partly withheld): f1 bacteriophage origin of replication; arrow indicates direction of (+) strand synthesis
  11756..12085   +  promoter       SV40 promoter: SV40 enhancer and early promoter
  12133..12180   +  promoter       EM7 promoter: synthetic bacterial promoter&nbsp
  12199..12573   +  CDS            BleoR: antibiotic-binding protein; Sh ble from Streptoalloteichus hindustanus; confers resistance to bleomycin, phleomycin, and Zeocin™
  12583..12708   +  CDS            ble (fragment): BLE_KLEPN - Experimental evidence at protein level: Swiss-Prot protein existence level 1. Binding protein with a strong affinity to the bleomycin family of antibiotics. Binds to CL990; an antimitotic-antibiotic compound. From Klebsiella pneumoniae.
  12703..12824   +  polyA_signal   SV40 poly(A) signal: SV40 polyadenylation signal
  12895..12917   -  protein_bind   lac operator (fragment): The lac repressor binds to the lac operator to inhibit transcription in E. coli. This inhibition can be relieved by adding lactose or isopropyl-β-D-thiogalactopyranoside (IPTG). lac repressor encoded by lacI
  12921..12951   -  promoter       lac promoter: promoter for the E. coli lac operon
  12966..12987   -  protein_bind   CAP binding site: CAP binding activates transcription in the presence of cAMP. E. coli catabolite activator protein
  13000..13092   -  CDS            lacI (fragment): lac repressor; lacI; The lac repressor binds to the lac operator to inhibit transcription in E. coli. This inhibition can be relieved by adding lactose or isopropyl-β-D-thiogalactopyranoside (IPTG).
  13275..13863   -  rep_origin     ori: high-copy-number ColE1/pMB1/pBR322/pUC origin of replication
  14034..14894   -  CDS            AmpR: β-lactamase; bla; confers resistance to ampicillin, carbenicillin, and related antibiotics
  14895..14999   -  promoter       AmpR promoter: bla
>Addgene plasmid #244211 | SM273_EF1A-dHyperLbCas12a-VPR-T2A-BlastR | addgene full sequence | sequence record 486066 | Addgene NGS Result
GTCGACGGATCGGGAGATCTCCCGATCCCCTATGGTGCACTCTCAGTACAATCTGCTCTGATGCCGCATA
GTTAAGCCAGTATCTGCTCCCTGCTTGTGTGTTGGAGGTCGCTGAGTAGTGCGCGAGCAAAATTTAAGCT
ACAACAAGGCAAGGCTTGACCGACAATTGCATGAAGAATCTGCTTAGGGTTAGGCGTTTTGCGCTGCTTC
GCGATGTACGGGCCAGATATACGCGTTGACATTGATTATTGACTAGTTATTAATAGTAATCAATTACGGG
GTCATTAGTTCATAGCCCATATATGGAGTTCCGCGTTACATAACTTACGGTAAATGGCCCGCCTGGCTGA
CCGCCCAACGACCCCCGCCCATTGACGTCAATAATGACGTATGTTCCCATAGTAACGCCAATAGGGACTT
TCCATTGACGTCAATGGGTGGAGTATTTACGGTAAACTGCCCACTTGGCAGTACATCAAGTGTATCATAT
GCCAAGTACGCCCCCTATTGACGTCAATGACGGTAAATGGCCCGCCTGGCATTATGCCCAGTACATGACC
TTATGGGACTTTCCTACTTGGCAGTACATCTACGTATTAGTCATCGCTATTACCATGGTGATGCGGTTTT
GGCAGTACATCAATGGGCGTGGATAGCGGTTTGACTCACGGGGATTTCCAAGTCTCCACCCCATTGACGT
CAATGGGAGTTTGTTTTGGCACCAAAATCAACGGGACTTTCCAAAATGTCGTAACAACTCCGCCCCATTG
ACGCAAATGGGCGGTAGGCGTGTACGGTGGGAGGTCTATATAAGCAGCGCGTTTTGCCTGTACTGGGTCT
CTCTGGTTAGACCAGATCTGAGCCTGGGAGCTCTCTGGCTAACTAGGGAACCCACTGCTTAAGCCTCAAT
AAAGCTTGCCTTGAGTGCTTCAAGTAGTGTGTGCCCGTCTGTTGTGTGACTCTGGTAACTAGAGATCCCT
CAGACCCTTTTAGTCAGTGTGGAAAATCTCTAGCAGTGGCGCCCGAACAGGGACTTGAAAGCGAAAGGGA
AACCAGAGGAGCTCTCTCGACGCAGGACTCGGCTTGCTGAAGCGCGCACGGCAAGAGGCGAGGGGCGGCG
ACTGGTGAGTACGCCAAAAATTTTGACTAGCGGAGGCTAGAAGGAGAGAGATGGGTGCGAGAGCGTCAGT
ATTAAGCGGGGGAGAATTAGATCGCGATGGGAAAAAATTCGGTTAAGGCCAGGGGGAAAGAAAAAATATA
AATTAAAACATATAGTATGGGCAAGCAGGGAGCTAGAACGATTCGCAGTTAATCCTGGCCTGTTAGAAAC
ATCAGAAGGCTGTAGACAAATACTGGGACAGCTACAACCATCCCTTCAGACAGGATCAGAAGAACTTAGA
TCATTATATAATACAGTAGCAACCCTCTATTGTGTGCATCAAAGGATAGAGATAAAAGACACCAAGGAAG
CTTTAGACAAGATAGAGGAAGAGCAAAACAAAAGTAAGACCACCGCACAGCAAGCGGCCGCTGATCTTCA
GACCTGGAGGAGGAGATATGAGGGACAATTGGAGAAGTGAATTATATAAATATAAAGTAGTAAAAATTGA
ACCATTAGGAGTAGCACCCACCAAGGCAAAGAGAAGAGTGGTGCAGAGAGAAAAAAGAGCAGTGGGAATA
GGAGCTTTGTTCCTTGGGTTCTTGGGAGCAGCAGGAAGCACTATGGGCGCAGCGTCAATGACGCTGACGG
TACAGGCCAGACAATTATTGTCTGGTATAGTGCAGCAGCAGAACAATTTGCTGAGGGCTATTGAGGCGCA
ACAGCATCTGTTGCAACTCACAGTCTGGGGCATCAAGCAGCTCCAGGCAAGAATCCTGGCTGTGGAAAGA
TACCTAAAGGATCAACAGCTCCTGGGGATTTGGGGTTGCTCTGGAAAACTCATTTGCACCACTGCTGTGC
CTTGGAATGCTAGTTGGAGTAATAAATCTCTGGAACAGATTTGGAATCACACGACCTGGATGGAGTGGGA
CAGAGAAATTAACAATTACACAAGCTTAATACACTCCTTAATTGAAGAATCGCAAAACCAGCAAGAAAAG
AATGAACAAGAATTATTGGAATTAGATAAATGGGCAAGTTTGTGGAATTGGTTTAACATAACAAATTGGC
TGTGGTATATAAAATTATTCATAATGATAGTAGGAGGCTTGGTAGGTTTAAGAATAGTTTTTGCTGTACT
TTCTATAGTGAATAGAGTTAGGCAGGGATATTCACCATTATCGTTTCAGACCCACCTCCCAACCCCGAGG
GGACCCGACAGGCCCGAAGGAATAGAAGAAGAAGGTGGAGAGAGAGACAGAGACAGATCCATTCGATTAG
TGAACGGATCGGCACTGCGTGCGCCAATTCTGCAGACAAATGGCAGTATTCATCCACAATTTTAAAAGAA
AAGGGGGGATTGGGGGGTACAGTGCAGGGGAAAGAATAGTAGACATAATAGCAACAGACATACAAACTAA
AGAATTACAAAAACAAATTACAAAAATTCAAAATTTTCGGGTTTATTACAGGGACAGCAGAGATCCAGTT
TGGTTAATTAACCCGTGTCGGCTCCAGATCTGGCCTCCGGGCTCCGGTGCCCGTCAGTGGGCAGAGCGCA
CATCGCCCACAGTCCCCGAGAAGTTGGGGGGAGGGGTCGGCAATTGAACCGGTGCCTAGAGAAGGTGGCG
CGGGGTAAACTGGGAAAGTGATGTCGTGTACTGGCTCCGCCTTTTTCCCGAGGGTGGGGGAGAACCGTAT
ATAAGTGCAGTAGTCGCCGTGAACGTTCTTTTTCGCAACGGGTTTGCCGCCAGAACACAGGTAAGTGCCG
TGTGTGGTTCCCGCGGGCCTGGCCTCTTTACGGGTTATGGCCCTTGCGTGCCTTGAATTACTTCCACCTG
GCTGCAGTACGTGATTCTTGATCCCGAGCTTCGGGTTGGAAGTGGGTGGGAGAGTTCGAGGCCTTGCGCT
TAAGGAGCCCCTTCGCCTCGTGCTTGAGTTGAGGCCTGGCCTGGGCGCTGGGGCCGCCGCGTGCGAATCT
GGTGGCACCTTCGCGCCTGTCTCGCTGCTTTCGATAAGTCTCTAGCCATTTAAAATTTTTGATGACCTGC
TGCGACGCTTTTTTTCTGGCAAGATAGTCTTGTAAATGCGGGCCAAGATCTGCACACTGGTATTTCGGTT
TTTGGGGCCGCGGGCGGCGACGGGGCCCGTGCGTCCCAGCGCACATGTTCGGCGAGGCGGGGCCTGCGAG
CGCGGCCACCGAGAATCGGACGGGGGTAGTCTCAAGCTGGCCGGCCTGCTCTGGTGCCTGGCCTCGCGCC
GCCGTGTATCGCCCCGCCCTGGGCGGCAAGGCTGGCCCGGTCGGCACCAGTTGCGTGAGCGGAAAGATGG
CCGCTTCCCGGCCCTGCTGCAGGGAGCTCAAAATGGAGGACGCGGCGCTCGGGAGAGCGGGCGGGTGAGT
CACCCACACAAAGGAAAAGGGCCTTTCCGTCCTCAGCCGTCGCTTCATGTGACTCCACGGAGTACCGGGC
GCCGTCCAGGCACCTCGATTAGTTCTCGAGCTTTTGGAGTACGTCGTCTTTAGGTTGGGGGGAGGGGTTT
TATGCGATGGAGTTTCCCCACACTGAGTGGGTGGAGACTGAAGTTAGGCCAGCTTGGCACTTGATGTAAT
TCTCCTTGGAATTTGCCCTTTTTGAGTTTGGATCTTGGTTCATTCTCAAGCCTCAGACAGTGGTTCAAAG
TTTTTTTCTTCCATTTCAGGTGTCGTGAGCTTCTAGAGCCACCATGAGCAAGCTGGAGAAGTTTACAAAC
TGCTACTCCCTGTCTAAGACCCTGAGGTTCAAGGCCATCCCTGTGGGCAAGACCCAGGAGAACATCGACA
ATAAGCGGCTGCTGGTGGAGGACGAGAAGAGAGCCGAGGATTATAAGGGCGTGAAGAAGCTGCTGGATCG
CTACTATCTGTCTTTTATCAACGACGTGCTGCACAGCATCAAGCTGAAGAATCTGAACAATTACATCAGC
CTGTTCCGGAAGAAAACCAGAACCGAGAAGGAGAATAAGGAGCTGGAGAACCTGGAGATCAATCTGCGGA
AGGAGATCGCCAAGGCCTTCAAGGGCAACGAGGGCTACAAGTCCCTGTTTAAGAAGGATATCATCGAGAC
AATCCTGCCAGAGTTCCTGGACGATAAGGACGAGATCGCCCTGGTGAACAGCTTCAATGGCTTTACCACA
GCCTTCACCGGCTTCTTTCGCAACAGAGAGAATATGTTTTCCGAGGAGGCCAAGAGCACATCCATCGCCT
TCAGGTGTATCAACGAGAATCTGACCCGCTACATCTCTAATATGGACATCTTCGAGAAGGTGGACGCCAT
CTTTGATAAGCACGAGGTGCAGGAGATCAAGGAGAAGATCCTGAACAGCGACTATGATGTGGAGGATTTC
TTTGAGGGCGAGTTCTTTAACTTTGTGCTGACACAGGAGGGCATCCGCGTGTATAACGCCATCATCGGCG
GCTTCGTGACCGAGAGCGGCGAGAAGATCAAGGGCCTGAACGAGTACATCAACCTGTATAATCAGAAAAC
CAAGCAGAAGCTGCCTAAGTTTAAGCCACTGTATAAGCAGGTGCTGAGCGATCGGGAGTCTCTGAGCTTC
TACGGCCGGGGCTATACATCCGATGAGGAGGTGCTGGAGGTGTTTAGAAACACCCTGAACAAGAACAGCG
AGATCTTCAGCTCCATCAAGAAGCTGGAGAAGCTGTTCAAGAATTTTGACGAGTACTCTAGCGCCGGCAT
CTTTGTGAAGAACGGCCCCGCCATCAGCACAATCTCCAAGCGCATCTTCGGCGAGTGGAACGTGATCCGG
GACAAGTGGAATGCCGAGTATGACGATATCCACCTGAAGAAGAAGGCCGTGGTGACCGAGAAGTACGAGG
ACGATCGGAGAAAGTCCTTCAAGAAGATCGGCTCCTTTTCTCTGGAGCAGCTGCAGGAGTACGCCGACGC
CGATCTGTCTGTGGTGGAGAAGCTGAAGGAGATCATCATCCAGAAGGTGGATGAGATCTACAAGGTGTAT
GGCTCCTCTGAGAAGCTGTTCGACGCCGATTTTGTGCTGGAGAAGAGCCTGAAGAAGAACGACGCCGTGG
TGGCCATCATGAAGGACCTGCTGGATTCTGTGAAGAGCTTCGAGAATTACATCAAGGCCTTCTTTGGCGA
GGGCAAGGAGACAAACAGGGACGAGTCCTTCTATGGCGATTTTGTGCTGGCCTACGACATCCTGCTGAAG
GTGGACCACATCTACGATGCCATCCGCAATTATGTGACCCAGAAGCCCTACTCTAAGGATAAGTTCAAGC
TGTATTTTCAGAACCCTCAGTTCATGGGCGGCTGGGACAAGGATAAGGAGACAGACTATCGGGCCACCAT
CCTGAGATACGGCTCCAAGTACTATCTGGCCATCATGGATAAGAAGTACGCCAAGTGCCTGCAGAAGATC
GACAAGGACGATGTGAACGGCAATTACGAGAAGATCAACTATAAGCTGCTGCCCGGCCCTAATAAGATGC
TGCCAAAGGTGTTCTTTTCTAAGAAGTGGATGGCCTACTATAACCCCAGCGAGGACATCCAGAAGATCTA
CAAGAATGGCACATTCAAGAAGGGCGATATGTTTAACCTGAATGACTGTCACAAGCTGATCGACTTCTTT
AAGGATAGCATCTCCCGGTATCCAAAGTGGTCCAATGCCTACGATTTCAACTTTTCTGAGACAGAGAAGT
ATAAGGACATCGCCGGCTTTTACAGAGAGGTGGAGGAGCAGGGCTATAAGGTGAGCTTCGAGTCTGCCAG
CAAGAAGGAGGTGGATAAGCTGGTGGAGGAGGGCAAGCTGTATATGTTCCAGATCTATAACAAGGACTTT
TCCGATAAGTCTCACGGCACACCCAATCTGCACACCATGTACTTCAAGCTGCTGTTTGACGAGAACAATC
ACGGACAGATCAGGCTGAGCGGAGGAGCAGAGCTGTTCATGAGGCGCGCCTCCCTGAAGAAGGAGGAGCT
GGTGGTGCACCCAGCCAACTCCCCTATCGCCAACAAGAATCCAGATAATCCCAAGAAAACCACAACCCTG
TCCTACGACGTGTATAAGGATAAGAGGTTTTCTGAGGACCAGTACGAGCTGCACATCCCAATCGCCATCA
ATAAGTGCCCCAAGAACATCTTCAAGATCAATACAGAGGTGCGCGTGCTGCTGAAGCACGACGATAACCC
CTATGTGATCGGCATCGCCAGGGGCGAGCGCAATCTGCTGTATATCGTGGTGGTGGACGGCAAGGGCAAC
ATCGTGGAGCAGTATTCCCTGAACGAGATCATCAACAACTTCAACGGCATCAGGATCAAGACAGATTACC
ACTCTCTGCTGGACAAGAAGGAGAAGGAGAGGTTCGAGGCCCGCCAGAACTGGACCTCCATCGAGAATAT
CAAGGAGCTGAAGGCCGGCTATATCTCTCAGGTGGTGCACAAGATCTGCGAGCTGGTGGAGAAGTACGAT
GCCGTGATCGCCCTGGAGGACCTGAACTCTGGCTTTAAGAATAGCCGCGTGAAGGTGGAGAAGCAGGTGT
ATCAGAAGTTCGAGAAGATGCTGATCGATAAGCTGAACTACATGGTGGACAAGAAGTCTAATCCTTGTGC
AACAGGCGGCGCCCTGAAGGGCTATCAGATCACCAATAAGTTCGAGAGCTTTAAGTCCATGTCTACCCAG
AACGGCTTCATCTTTTACATCCCTGCCTGGCTGACATCCAAGATCGATCCATCTACCGGCTTTGTGAACC
TGCTGAAAACCAAGTATACCAGCATCGCCGATTCCAAGAAGTTCATCAGCTCCTTTGACAGGATCATGTA
CGTGCCCGAGGAGGATCTGTTCGAGTTTGCCCTGGACTATAAGAACTTCTCTCGCACAGACGCCGATTAC
ATCAAGAAGTGGAAGCTGTACTCCTACGGCAACCGGATCAGAATCTTCCGGAATCCTAAGAAGAACAACG
TGTTCGACTGGGAGGAGGTGTGCCTGACCAGCGCCTATAAGGAGCTGTTCAACAAGTACGGCATCAATTA
TCAGCAGGGCGATATCAGAGCCCTGCTGTGCGAGCAGTCCGACAAGGCCTTCTACTCTAGCTTTATGGCC
CTGATGAGCCTGATGCTGCAGATGCGGAACAGCATCACAGGCCGCACCGACGTGGATTTTCTGATCAGCC
CTGTGAAGAACTCCGACGGCATCTTCTACGATAGCCGGAACTATGAGGCCCAGGAGAATGCCATCCTGCC
AAAGAACGCCGACGCCAATGGCGCCTATAACATCGCCAGAAAGGTGCTGTGGGCCATCGGCCAGTTCAAG
AAGGCCGAGGACGAGAAGCTGGATAAGGTGAAGATCGCCATCTCTAACAAGGAGTGGCTGGAGTACGCCC
AGACCAGCGTGAAGCACGGATCCTATCCCTATGACGTGCCCGATTATGCCAGCCTGGGCAGCGGCTCCCC
TGCTGCCAAACGCGTTAAACTAGACGAAGATCCTGCCGCGAAGCGCGTGAAACTGGACGACGGCATTGGT
AGTGGGAGCAACGGCAGCAGCCTCGACGCATTGGACGATTTTGATCTGGATATGCTGGGAAGTGACGCCC
TCGATGATTTTGACCTTGACATGCTTGGTTCGGATGCCCTTGATGACTTTGACCTCGACATGCTCGGCAG
TGACGCCCTTGATGATTTCGACCTGGACATGCTGATTAACTCTAGAAGTTCCGGATCTCCGAAAAAGAAA
CGCAAAGTTGGTAGCCAGTACCTGCCCGACACCGACGACCGGCACCGGATCGAGGAAAAGCGGAAGCGGA
CCTACGAGACATTCAAGAGCATCATGAAGAAGTCCCCCTTCAGCGGCCCCACCGACCCTAGACCTCCACC
TAGAAGAATCGCCGTGCCCAGCAGATCCAGCGCCAGCGTGCCAAAACCTGCCCCCCAGCCTTACCCCTTC
ACCAGCAGCCTGAGCACCATCAACTACGACGAGTTCCCTACCATGGTGTTCCCCAGCGGCCAGATCTCTC
AGGCCTCTGCTCTGGCTCCAGCCCCTCCTCAGGTGCTGCCTCAGGCTCCTGCTCCTGCACCAGCTCCAGC
CATGGTGTCTGCACTGGCTCAGGCACCAGCACCCGTGCCTGTGCTGGCTCCTGGACCTCCACAGGCTGTG
GCTCCACCAGCCCCTAAACCTACACAGGCCGGCGAGGGCACACTGTCTGAAGCTCTGCTGCAGCTGCAGT
TCGACGACGAGGATCTGGGAGCCCTGCTGGGAAACAGCACCGATCCTGCCGTGTTCACCGACCTGGCCAG
CGTGGACAACAGCGAGTTCCAGCAGCTGCTGAACCAGGGCATCCCTGTGGCCCCTCACACCACCGAGCCC
ATGCTGATGGAATACCCCGAGGCCATCACCCGGCTCGTGACAGGCGCTCAGAGGCCTCCTGATCCAGCTC
CTGCCCCTCTGGGAGCACCAGGCCTGCCTAATGGACTGCTGTCTGGCGACGAGGACTTCAGCTCTATCGC
CGATATGGATTTCTCAGCCTTGCTGGGCTCTGGCAGCGGCAGCCGGGATTCCAGGGAAGGGATGTTTTTG
CCGAAGCCTGAGGCCGGCTCCGCTATTAGTGACGTGTTTGAGGGCCGCGAGGTGTGCCAGCCAAAACGAA
TCCGGCCATTTCATCCTCCAGGAAGTCCATGGGCCAACCGCCCACTCCCCGCCAGCCTCGCACCAACACC
AACCGGTCCAGTACATGAGCCAGTCGGGTCACTGACCCCGGCACCAGTCCCTCAGCCACTGGATCCAGCG
CCCGCAGTGACTCCCGAGGCCAGTCACCTGTTGGAGGATCCCGATGAAGAGACGAGCCAGGCTGTCAAAG
CCCTTCGGGAGATGGCCGATACTGTGATTCCCCAGAAGGAAGAGGCTGCAATCTGTGGCCAAATGGACCT
TTCCCATCCGCCCCCAAGGGGCCATCTGGATGAGCTGACAACCACACTTGAGTCCATGACCGAGGATCTG
AACCTGGACTCACCCCTGACCCCGGAATTGAACGAGATTCTGGATACCTTCCTGAACGACGAGTGCCTCT
TGCATGCCATGCATATCAGCACAGGACTGTCCATCTTCGACACATCTCTGTTTGCTAGCGAGGGCAGAGG
AAGTCTTCTAACATGCGGTGACGTGGAGGAGAATCCCGGCCCTGGTACCATGGCCAAGCCTTTGTCTCAA
GAAGAATCCACCCTCATTGAAAGAGCAACGGCTACAATCAACAGCATCCCCATCTCTGAAGACTACAGCG
TCGCCAGCGCAGCTCTCTCTAGCGACGGCCGCATCTTCACTGGTGTCAATGTATATCATTTTACTGGGGG
ACCTTGTGCAGAACTCGTGGTGCTGGGCACTGCTGCTGCTGCGGCAGCTGGCAACCTGACTTGTATCGTC
GCGATCGGAAATGAGAACAGGGGCATCTTGAGCCCCTGCGGACGGTGCCGACAGGTGCTTCTCGATCTGC
ATCCTGGGATCAAAGCCATAGTGAAGGACAGTGATGGACAGCCGACGGCAGTTGGGATTCGTGAATTGCT
GCCCTCTGGTTATGTGTGGGAGGGCACCGGTTGAGAATTCGATATCAAGCTTATCGATAATCAACCTCTG
GATTACAAAATTTGTGAAAGATTGACTGGTATTCTTAACTATGTTGCTCCTTTTACGCTATGTGGATACG
CTGCTTTAATGCCTTTGTATCATGCTATTGCTTCCCGTATGGCTTTCATTTTCTCCTCCTTGTATAAATC
CTGGTTGCTGTCTCTTTATGAGGAGTTGTGGCCCGTTGTCAGGCAACGTGGCGTGGTGTGCACTGTGTTT
GCTGACGCAACCCCCACTGGTTGGGGCATTGCCACCACCTGTCAGCTCCTTTCCGGGACTTTCGCTTTCC
CCCTCCCTATTGCCACGGCGGAACTCATCGCCGCCTGCCTTGCCCGCTGCTGGACAGGGGCTCGGCTGTT
GGGCACTGACAATTCCGTGGTGTTGTCGGGGAAATCATCGTCCTTTCCTTGGCTGCTCGCCTGTGTTGCC
ACCTGGATTCTGCGCGGGACGTCCTTCTGCTACGTCCCTTCGGCCCTCAATCCAGCGGACCTTCCTTCCC
GCGGCCTGCTGCCGGCTCTGCGGCCTCTTCCGCGTCTTCGCCTTCGCCCTCAGACGAGTCGGATCTCCCT
TTGGGCCGCCTCCCCGCATCGATACCGTCGACCTCGAGACCTAGAAAAACATGGAGCAATCACAAGTAGC
AATACAGCAGCTACCAATGCTGATTGTGCCTGGCTAGAAGCACAAGAGGAGGAGGAGGTGGGTTTTCCAG
TCACACCTCAGGTACCTTTAAGACCAATGACTTACAAGGCAGCTGTAGATCTTAGCCACTTTTTAAAAGA
AAAGGGGGGACTGGAAGGGCTAATTCACTCCCAACGAAGACAAGATATCCTTGATCTGTGGATCTACCAC
ACACAAGGCTACTTCCCTGATTGGCAGAACTACACACCAGGGCCAGGGATCAGATATCCACTGACCTTTG
GATGGTGCTACAAGCTAGTACCAGTTGAGCAAGAGAAGGTAGAAGAAGCCAATGAAGGAGAGAACACCCG
CTTGTTACACCCTGTGAGCCTGCATGGGATGGATGACCCGGAGAGAGAAGTATTAGAGTGGAGGTTTGAC
AGCCGCCTAGCATTTCATCACATGGCCCGAGAGCTGCATCCGGACTGTACTGGGTCTCTCTGGTTAGACC
AGATCTGAGCCTGGGAGCTCTCTGGCTAACTAGGGAACCCACTGCTTAAGCCTCAATAAAGCTTGCCTTG
AGTGCTTCAAGTAGTGTGTGCCCGTCTGTTGTGTGACTCTGGTAACTAGAGATCCCTCAGACCCTTTTAG
TCAGTGTGGAAAATCTCTAGCAGGGCCCGTTTAAACCCGCTGATCAGCCTCGACTGTGCCTTCTAGTTGC
CAGCCATCTGTTGTTTGCCCCTCCCCCGTGCCTTCCTTGACCCTGGAAGGTGCCACTCCCACTGTCCTTT
CCTAATAAAATGAGGAAATTGCATCGCATTGTCTGAGTAGGTGTCATTCTATTCTGGGGGGTGGGGTGGG
GCAGGACAGCAAGGGGGAGGATTGGGAAGACAATAGCAGGCATGCTGGGGATGCGGTGGGCTCTATGGCT
TCTGAGGCGGAAAGAACCAGCTGGGGCTCTAGGGGGTATCCCC
[124 nt withheld, positions 11314-11437]
C
[91 nt withheld, positions 11439-11529]
A
[49 nt withheld, positions 11531-11579]
CCTTTGACGTTGGAGTCCACGTTCTTT
[37 nt withheld, positions 11607-11643]
ACCCTATCTCGGTCTATTCTTTTGATTTATAAGGGATTTTGCCGATTTCGGCCTATTGGTTAAAAAATGA
GCTGATTTAACAAAAATTTAACGCGAATTAATTCTGTGGAATGTGTGTCAGTTAGGGTGTGGAAAGTCCC
CAGGCTCCCCAGCAGGCAGAAGTATGCAAAGCATGCATCTCAATTAGTCAGCAACCAGGTGTGGAAAGTC
CCCAGGCTCCCCAGCAGGCAGAAGTATGCAAAGCATGCATCTCAATTAGTCAGCAACCATAGTCCCGCCC
CTAACTCCGCCCATCCCGCCCCTAACTCCGCCCAGTTCCGCCCATTCTCCGCCCCATGGCTGACTAATTT
TTTTTATTTATGCAGAGGCCGAGGCCGCCTCTGCCTCTGAGCTATTCCAGAAGTAGTGAGGAGGCTTTTT
TGGAGGCCTAGGCTTTTGCAAAAAGCTCCCGGGAGCTTGTATATCCATTTTCGGATCTGATCAGCACGTG
TTGACAATTAATCATCGGCATAGTATATCGGCATAGTATAATACGACAAGGTGAGGAACTAAACCATGGC
CAAGTTGACCAGTGCCGTTCCGGTGCTCACCGCGCGCGACGTCGCCGGAGCGGTCGAGTTCTGGACCGAC
CGGCTCGGGTTCTCCCGGGACTTCGTGGAGGACGACTTCGCCGGTGTGGTCCGGGACGACGTGACCCTGT
TCATCAGCGCGGTCCAGGACCAGGTGGTGCCGGACAACACCCTGGCCTGGGTGTGGGTGCGCGGCCTGGA
CGAGCTGTACGCCGAGTGGTCGGAGGTCGTGTCCACGAACTTCCGGGACGCCTCCGGGCCGGCCATGACC
GAGATCGGCGAGCAGCCGTGGGGGCGGGAGTTCGCCCTGCGCGACCCGGCCGGCAACTGCGTGCACTTCG
TGGCCGAGGAGCAGGACTGACACGTGCTACGAGATTTCGATTCCACCGCCGCCTTCTATGAAAGGTTGGG
CTTCGGAATCGTTTTCCGGGACGCCGGCTGGATGATCCTCCAGCGCGGGGATCTCATGCTGGAGTTCTTC
GCCCACCCCAACTTGTTTATTGCAGCTTATAATGGTTACAAATAAAGCAATAGCATCACAAATTTCACAA
ATAAAGCATTTTTTTCACTGCATTCTAGTTGTGGTTTGTCCAAACTCATCAATGTATCTTATCATGTCTG
TATACCGTCGACCTCTAGCTAGAGCTTGGCGTAATCATGGTCATAGCTGTTTCCTGTGTGAAATTGTTAT
CCGCTCACAATTCCACACAACATACGAGCCGGAAGCATAAAGTGTAAAGCCTGGGGTGCCTAATGAGTGA
GCTAACTCACATTAATTGCGTTGCGCTCACTGCCCGCTTTCCAGTCGGGAAACCTGTCGTGCCAGCTGCA
TTAATGAATCGGCCAACGCGCGGGGAGAGGCGGTTTGCGTATTGGGCGCTCTTCCGCTTCCTCGCTCACT
GACTCGCTGCGCTCGGTCGTTCGGCTGCGGCGAGCGGTATCAGCTCACTCAAAGGCGGTAATACGGTTAT
CCACAGAATCAGGGGATAACGCAGGAAAGAACATGTGAGCAAAAGGCCAGCAAAAGGCCAGGAACCGTAA
AAAGGCCGCGTTGCTGGCGTTTTTCCATAGGCTCCGCCCCCCTGACGAGCATCACAAAAATCGACGCTCA
AGTCAGAGGTGGCGAAACCCGACAGGACTATAAAGATACCAGGCGTTTCCCCCTGGAAGCTCCCTCGTGC
GCTCTCCTGTTCCGACCCTGCCGCTTACCGGATACCTGTCCGCCTTTCTCCCTTCGGGAAGCGTGGCGCT
TTCTCATAGCTCACGCTGTAGGTATCTCAGTTCGGTGTAGGTCGTTCGCTCCAAGCTGGGCTGTGTGCAC
GAACCCCCCGTTCAGCCCGACCGCTGCGCCTTATCCGGTAACTATCGTCTTGAGTCCAACCCGGTAAGAC
ACGACTTATCGCCACTGGCAGCAGCCACTGGTAACAGGATTAGCAGAGCGAGGTATGTAGGCGGTGCTAC
AGAGTTCTTGAAGTGGTGGCCTAACTACGGCTACACTAGAAGAACAGTATTTGGTATCTGCGCTCTGCTG
AAGCCAGTTACCTTCGGAAAAAGAGTTGGTAGCTCTTGATCCGGCAAACAAACCACCGCTGGTAGCGGTG
GTTTTTTTGTTTGCAAGCAGCAGATTACGCGCAGAAAAAAAGGATCTCAAGAAGATCCTTTGATCTTTTC
TACGGGGTCTGACGCTCAGTGGAACGAAAACTCACGTTAAGGGATTTTGGTCATGAGATTATCAAAAAGG
ATCTTCACCTAGATCCTTTTAAATTAAAAATGAAGTTTTAAATCAATCTAAAGTATATATGAGTAAACTT
GGTCTGACAGTTACCAATGCTTAATCAGTGAGGCACCTATCTCAGCGATCTGTCTATTTCGTTCATCCAT
AGTTGCCTGACTCCCCGTCGTGTAGATAACTACGATACGGGAGGGCTTACCATCTGGCCCCAGTGCTGCA
ATGATACCGCGAGACCCACGCTCACCGGCTCCAGATTTATCAGCAATAAACCAGCCAGCCGGAAGGGCCG
AGCGCAGAAGTGGTCCTGCAACTTTATCCGCCTCCATCCAGTCTATTAATTGTTGCCGGGAAGCTAGAGT
AAGTAGTTCGCCAGTTAATAGTTTGCGCAACGTTGTTGCCATTGCTACAGGCATCGTGGTGTCACGCTCG
TCGTTTGGTATGGCTTCATTCAGCTCCGGTTCCCAACGATCAAGGCGAGTTACATGATCCCCCATGTTGT
GCAAAAAAGCGGTTAGCTCCTTCGGTCCTCCGATCGTTGTCAGAAGTAAGTTGGCCGCAGTGTTATCACT
CATGGTTATGGCAGCACTGCATAATTCTCTTACTGTCATGCCATCCGTAAGATGCTTTTCTGTGACTGGT
GAGTACTCAACCAAGTCATTCTGAGAATAGTGTATGCGGCGACCGAGTTGCTCTTGCCCGGCGTCAATAC
GGGATAATACCGCGCCACATAGCAGAACTTTAAAAGTGCTCATCATTGGAAAACGTTCTTCGGGGCGAAA
ACTCTCAAGGATCTTACCGCTGTTGAGATCCAGTTCGATGTAACCCACTCGTGCACCCAACTGATCTTCA
GCATCTTTTACTTTCACCAGCGTTTCTGGGTGAGCAAAAACAGGAAGGCAAAATGCCGCAAAAAAGGGAA
TAAGGGCGACACGGAAATGTTGAATACTCATACTCTTCCTTTTTCAATATTATTGAAGCATTTATCAGGG
TTATTGTCTCATGAGCGGATACATATTTGAATGTATTTAGAAAAATAAACAAATAGGGGTTCCGCGCACA
TTTCCCCGAAAAGTGCCACCTGAC
